Addgene plasmid #80272: pcDNA5 FRT/TO Plk4 KD ∆24-mCherry
Purpose: mammalian expression plasmid for kinase dead Plk4 with multi-phospho degron deleted
Depositing lab: Andrew Holland. Depositing organization: Johns Hopkins University and School of Medicine. Publication: Binding of STIL to Plk4 activates kinase activity to promote centriole assembly. Moyer TC, Clutario KM, Lambrus BG, Daggubati V, Holland AJ. J Cell Biol. 2015 Jun 22;209(6):863-78. doi: 10.1083/jcb.201502088. PubMed 26101219.
Backbone
  Vector backbone: pcDNA5 FRT/TO
  Backbone size w/o insert (bp): 5807
  Total vector size (bp): 8717
  Vector type: Mammalian Expression
  Selectable markers: Hygromycin
Growth in bacteria
  Bacterial resistance: Ampicillin, 100 μg/mL
  Growth temperature: 37°C
  Growth strain: DH5alpha
  Copy number: High Copy
Gene/Insert
  Gene/Insert name: Plk4 (alt name: Polo like kinase 4)
  Species: H. sapiens (human)
  Insert size (bp): 2910
  Mutation: deletion of multi-phospho degron (amino acids 282-305) and kinase dead (D154A)
  Entrez Gene: PLK4 (a.k.a. MCCRP2, SAK, STK18)
  Promoter: CMV
  Tag / fusion protein: mCherry (C terminal on backbone)
  Cloning method: Unknown
  Sequencing primers: 5′ CMV-F; 3′ BGH-rev
Terms and licenses: Academic/Nonprofit Terms; Industry Terms: Not Available to Industry
How to cite: pcDNA5 FRT/TO Plk4 KD ∆24-mCherry was a gift from Andrew Holland (Addgene plasmid # 80272 ; http://n2t.net/addgene:80272 ; RRID:Addgene_80272)
