[The description below was written by a language model from this plasmid's Addgene catalogue record and pLannotate feature annotations shown in this document.]
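Description:
pcDNA5 FRT/TO Plk4 KD ∆24-mCherry is a mammalian expression plasmid built on the pcDNA5 FRT/TO backbone. It encodes a mutant form of human Polo-like kinase 4 (PLK4, also known as SAK or STK18) fused at its C terminus to the red fluorescent protein mCherry. The PLK4 coding sequence carries two changes: a D154A substitution that makes the kinase catalytically dead, and a deletion of amino acids 282–305 that removes the multi-phospho degron (the "∆24" in the name). Transcription is driven by the CMV immediate early enhancer and promoter. Short tet operator-like elements are annotated immediately downstream, consistent with the tetracycline-regulated "TO" design, in which expression is repressed in Tet repressor-expressing cells until an inducer is added. The fusion transcript ends at a bovine growth hormone polyadenylation signal.

Downstream of the expression cassette, an FRT site sits directly in front of a hygromycin resistance gene followed by an SV40 poly(A) signal. No complete promoter is annotated ahead of this marker. This arrangement allows FLP recombinase to integrate the plasmid into a genomic FRT site in a suitable host cell line, where the marker can be activated and single-copy, isogenic stable lines selected with hygromycin. In bacteria the plasmid is maintained by a high-copy ColE1/pUC-type origin and selected with ampicillin through β-lactamase. A fragment of the f1 origin is also present.

The construct provides fluorescently trackable expression of an inactive, degron-deleted PLK4. It was deposited with a study of how STIL binding activates PLK4 kinase activity to promote centriole assembly. The depositor's full sequence is 8,645 nt, slightly shorter than the 8,717 bp catalogue size.
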