Features (pLannotate 1.2.2; 22 found; start..end, strand, type, name):
     28..80      -  misc_feature   bom (fragment): basis of mobility region from pBR322
    235..614     +  enhancer       CMV enhancer: human cytomegalovirus immediate early enhancer
    615..818     +  promoter       CMV promoter: human cytomegalovirus (CMV) immediate early promoter
    820..839     +  promoter       PLtetO-1 promoter (fragment): modified phage lambda PL promoter with tet operator sites (Lutz and Bujard, 1997)
    841..860     +  promoter       PLtetO-1 promoter (fragment): modified phage lambda PL promoter with tet operator sites (Lutz and Bujard, 1997)
    868..901     +  promoter       TRE3GV promoter (fragment): 3rd-generation Tet-responsive promoter that can be activated by binding of Tet-On® 3G, optimized for retroviral and lentiviral vectors
    999..3836    +  CDS            PLK4: PLK4_HUMAN - Also known as SAK, STK18. Experimental evidence at protein level: Swiss-Prot protein existence level 1. Serine/threonine-protein kinase that plays a central role in centriole duplication. Able to trigger procentriole formation on the surface of the parental centriole cylinder, leading to the recruitment of centriole biogenesis proteins such as SASS6, CENPJ/CPAP, CCP110, CEP135 and gamma-tubulin. When overexpressed, it is able to induce centrosome amplification through the simultaneous generation of multiple procentrioles adjoining each parental centriole during S phase. Phosphoryl
   3852..4559    +  CDS            mCherry: mCherry is a basic (constitutively fluorescent) red fluorescent protein published in 2004, derived from Discosoma sp.. It is reported to be a very rapidly-maturing monomer with low acid sensitivity.
   4603..4827    +  polyA_signal   bGH poly(A) signal: bovine growth hormone polyadenylation signal
   4831..4852    +  promoter       SV40 promoter (fragment): SV40 enhancer and early promoter
   4873..5106    +  rep_origin     f1 ori (fragment) (sequence partly withheld): f1 bacteriophage origin of replication; arrow indicates direction of (+) strand synthesis
   5111..5158    +  protein_bind   FRT: FLP-mediated recombination occurs in the 8-bp core sequence TCTAGAAA (Turan and Bode, 2011). FLP recombinase from the Saccharomyces cerevisiae 2μ plasmid
   5166..6188    +  CDS            HygR: aminoglycoside phosphotransferase from E. coli; aph(4)-Ia; confers resistance to hygromycin
   6198..6323    +  CDS            ble (fragment): BLE_KLEPN - Experimental evidence at protein level: Swiss-Prot protein existence level 1. Binding protein with a strong affinity to the bleomycin family of antibiotics. Binds to CL990; an antimitotic-antibiotic compound. From Klebsiella pneumoniae.
   6318..6439    +  polyA_signal   SV40 poly(A) signal: SV40 polyadenylation signal
   6512..6528    -  protein_bind   lac operator: The lac repressor binds to the lac operator to inhibit transcription in E. coli. This inhibition can be relieved by adding lactose or isopropyl-β-D-thiogalactopyranoside (IPTG). lac repressor encoded by lacI
   6536..6566    -  promoter       lac promoter: promoter for the E. coli lac operon
   6581..6602    -  protein_bind   CAP binding site: CAP binding activates transcription in the presence of cAMP. E. coli catabolite activator protein
   6615..6707    -  CDS            lacI (fragment): lac repressor; lacI; The lac repressor binds to the lac operator to inhibit transcription in E. coli. This inhibition can be relieved by adding lactose or isopropyl-β-D-thiogalactopyranoside (IPTG).
   6890..7478    -  rep_origin     ori: high-copy-number ColE1/pMB1/pBR322/pUC origin of replication
   7649..8509    -  CDS            AmpR: β-lactamase; bla; confers resistance to ampicillin, carbenicillin, and related antibiotics
   8510..8614    -  promoter       AmpR promoter: bla
>Addgene plasmid #80272 | pcDNA5 FRT/TO Plk4 KD ∆24-mCherry | depositor full sequence | sequence record 151043 | pcDNA5 FRT/TO Plk4 KD ∆24-mCherry sequence 8645 bps
GACGGATCGGGAGATCTCCCGATCCCCTATGGTGCACTCTCAGTACAATCTGCTCTGATGCCGCATAGTT
AAGCCAGTATCTGCTCCCTGCTTGTGTGTTGGAGGTCGCTGAGTAGTGCGCGAGCAAAATTTAAGCTACA
ACAAGGCAAGGCTTGACCGACAATTGCATGAAGAATCTGCTTAGGGTTAGGCGTTTTGCGCTGCTTCGCG
ATGTACGGGCCAGATATACGCGTTGACATTGATTATTGACTAGTTATTAATAGTAATCAATTACGGGGTC
ATTAGTTCATAGCCCATATATGGAGTTCCGCGTTACATAACTTACGGTAAATGGCCCGCCTGGCTGACCG
CCCAACGACCCCCGCCCATTGACGTCAATAATGACGTATGTTCCCATAGTAACGCCAATAGGGACTTTCC
ATTGACGTCAATGGGTGGAGTATTTACGGTAAACTGCCCACTTGGCAGTACATCAAGTGTATCATATGCC
AAGTACGCCCCCTATTGACGTCAATGACGGTAAATGGCCCGCCTGGCATTATGCCCAGTACATGACCTTA
TGGGACTTTCCTACTTGGCAGTACATCTACGTATTAGTCATCGCTATTACCATGGTGATGCGGTTTTGGC
AGTACATCAATGGGCGTGGATAGCGGTTTGACTCACGGGGATTTCCAAGTCTCCACCCCATTGACGTCAA
TGGGAGTTTGTTTTGGCACCAAAATCAACGGGACTTTCCAAAATGTCGTAACAACTCCGCCCCATTGACG
CAAATGGGCGGTAGGCGTGTACGGTGGGAGGTCTATATAAGCAGAGCTCTCCCTATCAGTGATAGAGATC
TCCCTATCAGTGATAGAGATCGTCGACGAGCTCGTTTAGTGAACCGTCAGATCGCCTGGAGACGCCATCC
ACGCTGTTTTGACCTCCATAGAAGACACCGGGACCGATCCAGCCTCCGGACTCTAGCGTTTAAACTTAAG
CTTACCGGTGCCGCCACCATGGCGACCTGCATCGGGGAGAAGATCGAGGATTTTAAAGTTGGAAATCTGC
TTGGTAAAGGATCATTTGCTGGTGTCTACAGAGCTGAGTCCATTCACACTGGTTTGGAAGTTGCAATCAA
AATGATAGATAAGAAAGCCATGTACAAAGCAGGAATGGTACAGAGAGTCCAAAATGAGGTGAAAATACAT
TGCCAATTGAAACATCCTTCTATCTTGGAGCTTTATAACTATTTTGAAGATAGCAATTATGTGTATCTGG
TATTAGAAATGTGCCATAATGGAGAAATGAACAGGTATCTAAAGAATAGAGTGAAACCCTTCTCAGAAAA
TGAAGCTCGACACTTCATGCACCAGATCATCACAGGGATGTTGTATCTTCATTCTCATGGTATACTACAC
CGGGACCTCACACTTTCTAACCTCCTACTGACTCGTAATATGAACATCAAGATTGCTGCTTTTGGGCTGG
CAACTCAACTGAAAATGCCACATGAAAAGCACTATACATTATGTGGAACTCCTAACTACATTTCACCAGA
AATTGCCACTCGAAGTGCACATGGCCTTGAATCTGATGTTTGGTCCCTGGGCTGTATGTTTTATACATTA
CTTATCGGGAGACCACCCTTCGACACTGACACAGTCAAGAACACATTAAATAAAGTAGTATTGGCAGATT
ATGAAATGCCATCTTTTTTGTCAATAGAGGCCAAGGACCTTATTCACCAGTTACTTCGTAGAAATCCAGC
AGATCGTTTAAGTCTGTCTTCAGTATTGGACCATCCTTTTATGTCCCGAAATTCTTCAACAAAAAGTAAA
GATTTAGGAACTGTGGAAGACTTATTTGACAAAAGAAGACTTTTGATTGGTCAGCCACTCCCAAATAAAA
TGACTGTATTTCCAAAGAATAAAAGTTCAACTGATTTTTCTTCTTCAGGAGATGGAAACAGTTTTTATAC
TCAGTGGGGAAATCAAGAAACCAGTAATAGTGGAAGGGGAAGAGTAATTCAAGATGCAGAAGAAAGGCCA
CATTCTCGATACCTTCGTAGAGCTTATTCCTCTGATAGATCTGGCACTTCTAATAGTCAGTCTCAAGCAA
AAACATATACAATGGAACGATGTCACTCAGCAGAAATGCTTTCAGTGTCCAAAAGATCAGGAGGAGGTGA
AAATGAAGAGAGGTACTCACCCACAGACAACAATGCCAACATTTTTAACTTCTTTAAAGAAAAGACATCC
AGTAGTTCTGGATCTTTTGAAAGACCTGATAACAATCAAGCACTCTCCAATCATCTTTGTCCAGGAAAAA
CTCCTTTTCCATTTGCAGACCCGACACCTCAGACTGAAACCGTACAACAGTGGTTTGGGAATCTGCAAAT
AAATGCTCATTTAAGAAAAACTACTGAATATGACAGCATCAGCCCAAACCGGGACTTCCAGGGCCATCCA
GATTTGCAGAAGGACACATCAAAAAATGCCTGGACTGATACAAAAGTCAAAAAGAACTCTGATGCTTCTG
ATAATGCACATTCTGTAAAACAGCAAAATACCATGAAATATATGACTGCACTTCACAGTAAACCTGAGAT
AATCCAACAAGAATGTGTTTTTGGCTCAGATCCTCTTTCTGAACAGAGCAAGACTAGGGGTATGGAGCCA
CCATGGGGTTATCAGAATCGTACATTAAGAAGCATTACATCTCCGTTGGTTGCTCACAGGTTAAAACCAA
TCAGACAGAAAACCAAAAAGGCTGTGGTGAGCATACTTGATTCAGAGGAGGTGTGTGTGGAGCTTGTAAA
GGAGTATGCATCTCAAGAATATGTGAAAGAAGTTCTTCAGATATCTAGTGATGGAAATACGATCACTATT
TATTATCCAAATGGTGGTAGAGGTTTTCCTCTTGCTGATAGACCACCCTCACCTACTGACAACATCAGTA
GGTACAGCTTTGACAATTTACCAGAAAAATACTGGCGAAAATATCAATATGCTTCCAGGTTTGTACAGCT
TGTAAGATCTAAATCTCCCAAAATCACTTATTTTACAAGATATGCTAAATGCATTTTGATGGAGAATTCT
CCTGGTGCTGATTTTGAGGTTTGGTTTTATGATGGGGTAAAAATACACAAAACAGAAGATTTCATTCAGG
TGATTGAAAAGACAGGGAAGTCTTACACTTTAAAAAGTGAAAGTGAAGTTAATAGCTTGAAAGAGGAGAT
AAAAATGTATATGGACCATGCTAATGAGGGTCATCGTATTTGTTTAGCACTGGAATCCATAATTTCAGAA
GAGGAAAGGAAAACTAGGAGTGCTCCCTTTTTCCCAATAATCATAGGAAGAAAACCTGGTAGTACTAGTT
CACCTAAGGCCTTATCACCTCCTCCTTCTGTGGATTCAAATTACCCAACGAGAGAGAGAGCATCTTTCAA
CAGAATGGTCATGCATAGTGCTGCTTCTCCAACACAGGCACCAATCCTTAATCCCTCTATGGTTACAAAT
GAAGGACTTGGTCTTACAACTACAGCTTCTGGAACAGACATCTCTTCTAATAGTCTAAAAGATTGTCTTC
CTAAATCAGCACAACTTTTGAAATCTGTTTTTGTGAAAAATGTTGGTTGGGCTACACAGTTAACTAGTGG
AGCTGTGTGGGTTCAGTTTAATGATGGGTCCCAGTTGGTTGTGCAGGCAGGAGTGTCTTCTATCAGTTAT
ACCTCACCAAATGGTCAAACAACTAGGTATGGAGAAAATGAAAAATTACCAGACTACATCAAACAGAAAT
TACAGTGTCTGTCTTCCATCCTTTTGATGTTTTCTAATCCGACTCCTAATTTTCATCCCGGGGCGGATCC
AATGGTGAGCAAGGGCGAGGAGGATAACATGGCCATCATCAAGGAGTTCATGCGCTTCAAGGTGCACATG
GAGGGCTCCGTGAACGGCCACGAGTTCGAGATCGAGGGCGAGGGCGAGGGCCGCCCCTACGAGGGCACCC
AGACCGCCAAGCTGAAGGTGACCAAGGGTGGCCCCCTGCCCTTCGCCTGGGACATCCTGTCCCCTCAGTT
CATGTACGGCTCCAAGGCCTACGTGAAGCACCCCGCCGACATCCCCGACTACTTGAAGCTGTCCTTCCCC
GAGGGCTTCAAGTGGGAGCGCGTGATGAACTTCGAGGACGGCGGCGTGGTGACCGTGACCCAGGACTCCT
CCCTGCAGGACGGCGAGTTCATCTACAAGGTGAAGCTGCGCGGCACCAACTTCCCCTCCGACGGCCCCGT
AATGCAGAAGAAGACCATGGGCTGGGAGGCCTCCTCCGAGCGGATGTACCCCGAGGACGGCGCCCTGAAG
GGCGAGATCAAGCAGAGGCTGAAGCTGAAGGACGGCGGCCACTACGACGCTGAGGTCAAGACCACCTACA
AGGCCAAGAAGCCCGTGCAGCTGCCCGGCGCCTACAACGTCAACATCAAGTTGGACATCACCTCCCACAA
CGAGGACTACACCATCGTGGAACAGTACGAACGCGCCGAGGGCCGCCACTCCACCGGCGGCATGGACGAG
CTGTACAAGTAAAGCGGCCGCGGGCCCGTTTAAACCCGCTGATCAGCCTCGACTGTGCCTTCTAGTTGCC
AGCCATCTGTTGTTTGCCCCTCCCCCGTGCCTTCCTTGACCCTGGAAGGTGCCACTCCCACTGTCCTTTC
CTAATAAAATGAGGAAATTGCATCGCATTGTCTGAGTAGGTGTCATTCTATTCTGGGGGGTGGGGTGGGG
CAGGACAGCAAGGGGGAGGATTGGGAAGACAATAGCAGGCATGCTGGGGATGCGGTGGGCTCTATGGCTT
CTGAGGCGGAAAGAACCAGCTGGGGCTCTAGGGGGTATCCCC
[124 nt withheld, positions 4873-4996]
C
[91 nt withheld, positions 4998-5088]
AGGGTGATGGTTCACGTACCTAGAAGTTCCTATTCCGAAGTTCCTATTCTCTAGAAAGTATAGGAACTTC
CTTGGCCAAAAAGCCTGAACTCACCGCGACGTCTGTCGAGAAGTTTCTGATCGAAAAGTTCGACAGCGTC
TCCGACCTGATGCAGCTCTCGGAGGGCGAAGAATCTCGTGCTTTCAGCTTCGATGTAGGAGGGCGTGGAT
ATGTCCTGCGGGTAAATAGCTGCGCCGATGGTTTCTACAAAGATCGTTATGTTTATCGGCACTTTGCATC
GGCCGCGCTCCCGATTCCGGAAGTGCTTGACATTGGGGAATTCAGCGAGAGCCTGACCTATTGCATCTCC
CGCCGTGCACAGGGTGTCACGTTGCAAGACCTGCCTGAAACCGAACTGCCCGCTGTTCTGCAGCCGGTCG
CGGAGGCCATGGATGCGATCGCTGCGGCCGATCTTAGCCAGACGAGCGGGTTCGGCCCATTCGGACCGCA
AGGAATCGGTCAATACACTACATGGCGTGATTTCATATGCGCGATTGCTGATCCCCATGTGTATCACTGG
CAAACTGTGATGGACGACACCGTCAGTGCGTCCGTCGCGCAGGCTCTCGATGAGCTGATGCTTTGGGCCG
AGGACTGCCCCGAAGTCCGGCACCTCGTGCACGCGGATTTCGGCTCCAACAATGTCCTGACGGACAATGG
CCGCATAACAGCGGTCATTGACTGGAGCGAGGCGATGTTCGGGGATTCCCAATACGAGGTCGCCAACATC
TTCTTCTGGAGGCCGTGGTTGGCTTGTATGGAGCAGCAGACGCGCTACTTCGAGCGGAGGCATCCGGAGC
TTGCAGGATCGCCGCGGCTCCGGGCGTATATGCTCCGCATTGGTCTTGACCAACTCTATCAGAGCTTGGT
TGACGGCAATTTCGATGATGCAGCTTGGGCGCAGGGTCGATGCGACGCAATCGTCCGATCCGGAGCCGGG
ACTGTCGGGCGTACACAAATCGCCCGCAGAAGCGCGGCCGTCTGGACCGATGGCTGTGTAGAAGTACTCG
CCGATAGTGGAAACCGACGCCCCAGCACTCGTCCGAGGGCAAAGGAATAGCACGTACTACGAGATTTCGA
TTCCACCGCCGCCTTCTATGAAAGGTTGGGCTTCGGAATCGTTTTCCGGGACGCCGGCTGGATGATCCTC
CAGCGCGGGGATCTCATGCTGGAGTTCTTCGCCCACCCCAACTTGTTTATTGCAGCTTATAATGGTTACA
AATAAAGCAATAGCATCACAAATTTCACAAATAAAGCATTTTTTTCACTGCATTCTAGTTGTGGTTTGTC
CAAACTCATCAATGTATCTTATCATGTCTGTATACCGTCGACCTCTAGCTAGAGCTTGGCGTAATCATGG
TCATAGCTGTTTCCTGTGTGAAATTGTTATCCGCTCACAATTCCACACAACATACGAGCCGGAAGCATAA
AGTGTAAAGCCTGGGGTGCCTAATGAGTGAGCTAACTCACATTAATTGCGTTGCGCTCACTGCCCGCTTT
CCAGTCGGGAAACCTGTCGTGCCAGCTGCATTAATGAATCGGCCAACGCGCGGGGAGAGGCGGTTTGCGT
ATTGGGCGCTCTTCCGCTTCCTCGCTCACTGACTCGCTGCGCTCGGTCGTTCGGCTGCGGCGAGCGGTAT
CAGCTCACTCAAAGGCGGTAATACGGTTATCCACAGAATCAGGGGATAACGCAGGAAAGAACATGTGAGC
AAAAGGCCAGCAAAAGGCCAGGAACCGTAAAAAGGCCGCGTTGCTGGCGTTTTTCCATAGGCTCCGCCCC
CCTGACGAGCATCACAAAAATCGACGCTCAAGTCAGAGGTGGCGAAACCCGACAGGACTATAAAGATACC
AGGCGTTTCCCCCTGGAAGCTCCCTCGTGCGCTCTCCTGTTCCGACCCTGCCGCTTACCGGATACCTGTC
CGCCTTTCTCCCTTCGGGAAGCGTGGCGCTTTCTCATAGCTCACGCTGTAGGTATCTCAGTTCGGTGTAG
GTCGTTCGCTCCAAGCTGGGCTGTGTGCACGAACCCCCCGTTCAGCCCGACCGCTGCGCCTTATCCGGTA
ACTATCGTCTTGAGTCCAACCCGGTAAGACACGACTTATCGCCACTGGCAGCAGCCACTGGTAACAGGAT
TAGCAGAGCGAGGTATGTAGGCGGTGCTACAGAGTTCTTGAAGTGGTGGCCTAACTACGGCTACACTAGA
AGAACAGTATTTGGTATCTGCGCTCTGCTGAAGCCAGTTACCTTCGGAAAAAGAGTTGGTAGCTCTTGAT
CCGGCAAACAAACCACCGCTGGTAGCGGTGGTTTTTTTGTTTGCAAGCAGCAGATTACGCGCAGAAAAAA
AGGATCTCAAGAAGATCCTTTGATCTTTTCTACGGGGTCTGACGCTCAGTGGAACGAAAACTCACGTTAA
GGGATTTTGGTCATGAGATTATCAAAAAGGATCTTCACCTAGATCCTTTTAAATTAAAAATGAAGTTTTA
AATCAATCTAAAGTATATATGAGTAAACTTGGTCTGACAGTTACCAATGCTTAATCAGTGAGGCACCTAT
CTCAGCGATCTGTCTATTTCGTTCATCCATAGTTGCCTGACTCCCCGTCGTGTAGATAACTACGATACGG
GAGGGCTTACCATCTGGCCCCAGTGCTGCAATGATACCGCGAGACCCACGCTCACCGGCTCCAGATTTAT
CAGCAATAAACCAGCCAGCCGGAAGGGCCGAGCGCAGAAGTGGTCCTGCAACTTTATCCGCCTCCATCCA
GTCTATTAATTGTTGCCGGGAAGCTAGAGTAAGTAGTTCGCCAGTTAATAGTTTGCGCAACGTTGTTGCC
ATTGCTACAGGCATCGTGGTGTCACGCTCGTCGTTTGGTATGGCTTCATTCAGCTCCGGTTCCCAACGAT
CAAGGCGAGTTACATGATCCCCCATGTTGTGCAAAAAAGCGGTTAGCTCCTTCGGTCCTCCGATCGTTGT
CAGAAGTAAGTTGGCCGCAGTGTTATCACTCATGGTTATGGCAGCACTGCATAATTCTCTTACTGTCATG
CCATCCGTAAGATGCTTTTCTGTGACTGGTGAGTACTCAACCAAGTCATTCTGAGAATAGTGTATGCGGC
GACCGAGTTGCTCTTGCCCGGCGTCAATACGGGATAATACCGCGCCACATAGCAGAACTTTAAAAGTGCT
CATCATTGGAAAACGTTCTTCGGGGCGAAAACTCTCAAGGATCTTACCGCTGTTGAGATCCAGTTCGATG
TAACCCACTCGTGCACCCAACTGATCTTCAGCATCTTTTACTTTCACCAGCGTTTCTGGGTGAGCAAAAA
CAGGAAGGCAAAATGCCGCAAAAAAGGGAATAAGGGCGACACGGAAATGTTGAATACTCATACTCTTCCT
TTTTCAATATTATTGAAGCATTTATCAGGGTTATTGTCTCATGAGCGGATACATATTTGAATGTATTTAG
AAAAATAAACAAATAGGGGTTCCGCGCACATTTCCCCGAAAAGTGCCACCTGACGTC
