>Addgene plasmid #80272 | pcDNA5 FRT/TO Plk4 KD ∆24-mCherry | addgene partial sequence | sequence record 153849 | mCherry-F 5'-ccccgtaatgcagaagaaga-3'
CGGATGTACCCCGAGGACGGCGCCCTGAAGGGCGAGATCAAGCAGAGGCTGAAGCTGAAGGACGGCGGCC
ACTACGACGCTGAGGTCAAGACCACCTACAAGGCCAAGAAGCCCGTGCAGCTGCCCGGCGCCTACAACGT
CAACATCAAGTTGGACATCACCTCCCACAACGAGGACTACACCATCGTGGAACAGTACGAACGCGCCGAG
GGCCGCCACTCCACCGGCGGCATGGACGAGCTGTACAAGTAAAGCGGCCGCGGGCCCGTTTAAACCCGCT
GATCAGCCTCGACTGTGCCTTCTAGTTGCCAGCCATCTGTTGTTTGCCCCTCCCCCGTGCCTTCCTTGAC
CCTGGAAGGTGCCACTCCCACTGTCCTTTCCTAATAAAATGAGGAAATTGCATCGCATTGTCTGAGTAGG
TGTCATTCTATTCTGGGGGGTGGGGTGGGGCAGGACAGCAAGGGGGAGGATTGGGAAGACAATAGCAGGC
ATGCTGGGGATGCGGTGGGCTCTATGGCTTCTGAGGCGGAAAGAACCAGCTGGGGCTCTAGGGGGTATCC
CC
[124 nt withheld, positions 563-686]
C
[91 nt withheld, positions 688-778]
AGGGTGATGGTTCACGTACCTAGAAGTTCCTATTCCGAAGTTCCTATTCTCTAGAAAGTATAGGAACTTC
CTTGGCCAAAAAGCCTGAACTCACCGCGACGTCTGTCGAGAA
