>Addgene plasmid #80272 | pcDNA5 FRT/TO Plk4 KD ∆24-mCherry | addgene partial sequence | sequence record 153850 | BGH-rev 5'-TAGAAGGCACAGTCGAGG-3'
CGCTTTACTTGTACAGCTCGTCCATGCCGCCGGTGGAGTGGCGGCCCTCGGCGCGTTCGTACTGTTCCAC
GATGGTGTAGTCCTCGTTGTGGGAGGTGATGTCCAACTTGATGTTGACGTTGTAGGCGCCGGGCAGCTGC
ACGGGCTTCTTGGCCTTGTAGGTGGTCTTGACCTCAGCGTCGTAGTGGCCGCCGTCCTTCAGCTTCAGCC
TCTGCTTGATCTCGCCCTTCAGGGCGCCGTCCTCGGGGTACATCCGCTCGGAGGAGGCCTCCCAGCCCAT
GGTCTTCTTCTGCATTACGGGGCCGTCGGAGGGGAAGTTGGTGCCGCGCAGCTTCACCTTGTAGATGAAC
TCGCCGTCCTGCAGGGAGGAGTCCTGGGTCACGGTCACCACGCCGCCGTCCTCGAAGTTCATCACGCGCT
CCCACTTGAAGCCCTCGGGGAAGGACAGCTTCAAGTAGTCGGGGATGTCGGCGGGGTGCTTCACGTAGGC
CTTGGAGCCGTACATGAACTGAGGGGACAGGATGTCCCAGGCGAAGGGCAGGGGGCCACCCTTGGTCACC
TTCAGCTTGGCGGTCTGGGTGCCCTCGTAGGGGCGGCCCTCGCCCTCGCCCTCGATCTCGAACTCGTGGC
CGTTCACGGAGCCCTCCATGTGCACCTTGAAGCGCATGAACTCCTTGATGATGGCCATGTTATCCTCCTC
GCCCTTGCTCACCATTGGATCCGCCCCGGGATGAAAATTAGGAGTCGGATTAGAAAACATCAAAAGGATG
GAAGACAGACACTGTAATTTCTGTTTGATGTAGTCTGGTAATTTTTCATTTTCTCCATACCTAGTTGTTT
GACCATTTGGTGAGGTATAACTGATAGAAGACACTCCTGCCTGCACAA
