>Addgene plasmid #80272 | pcDNA5 FRT/TO Plk4 KD ∆24-mCherry | addgene partial sequence | sequence record 155765 | LNCX 5'-AGCTCGTTTAGTGAACCGTCAGATC-3'
CGCTGTTTTGACCTCCATAGAAGACACCGGGACCGATCCAGCCTCCGGACTCTAGCGTTTAAACTTAAGC
TTACCGGTGCCGCCACCATGGCGACCTGCATCGGGGAGAAGATCGAGGATTTTAAAGTTGGAAATCTGCT
TGGTAAAGGATCATTTGCTGGTGTCTACAGAGCTGAGTCCATTCACACTGGTTTGGAAGTTGCAATCAAA
ATGATAGATAAGAAAGCCATGTACAAAGCAGGAATGGTACAGAGAGTCCAAAATGAGGTGAAAATACATT
GCCAATTGAAACATCCTTCTATCTTGGAGCTTTATAACTATTTTGAAGATAGCAATTATGTGTATCTGGT
ATTAGAAATGTGCCATAATGGAGAAATGAACAGGTATCTAAAGAATAGAGTGAAACCCTTCTCAGAAAAT
GAAGCTCGACACTTCATGCACCAGATCATCACAGGGATGTTGTATCTTCATTCTCATGGTATACTACACC
GGGACCTCACACTTTCTAACCTCCTACTGACTCGTAATATGAACATCAAGATTGCTGCTTTTGGGCTGGC
AACTCAACTGAAAATGCCACATGAAAAGCACTATACATTATGTGGAACTCCTAACTACATTTCACCAGAA
ATTGCCACTCGAAGTGCACATGGCCTTGAATCTGATGTTTGGTCCCTGGGCTGTATGTTTTATACATTAC
TTATCGGGAGACCACCCTTCGACACTGACACAGTCAAGAACACATTAAATAAAGTAGTATTGGCAGATTA
TGAAATGCCATCTTTTTTGTCAATAGAGGCCAAGGACCTTATTCACCAGTTACTTCGTAGAAATCCAGCA
GATCGTTTAAGTCTGTCTTCAGTATTGGACCATCCTTTTATGTCCCGAAATTCTTCAACAAAAAGTAAAG
ATTTAGGAACTGTGGA
