>Addgene plasmid #80272 | pcDNA5 FRT/TO Plk4 KD ∆24-mCherry | addgene partial sequence | sequence record 156329 | hPLK4int-F 5'-ACTTCGTAGAAATCCAGCAG-3'
CATCCTTTTATGTCCCGAAATTCTTCAACAAAAAGTAAAGATTTAGGAACTGTGGAAGACTTATTTGACA
AAAGAAGACTTTTGATTGGTCAGCCACTCCCAAATAAAATGACTGTATTTCCAAAGAATAAAAGTTCAAC
TGATTTTTCTTCTTCAGGAGATGGAAACAGTTTTTATACTCAGTGGGGAAATCAAGAAACCAGTAATAGT
GGAAGGGGAAGAGTAATTCAAGATGCAGAAGAAAGGCCACATTCTCGATACCTTCGTAGAGCTTATTCCT
CTGATAGATCTGGCACTTCTAATAGTCAGTCTCAAGCAAAAACATATACAATGGAACGATGTCACTCAGC
AGAAATGCTTTCAGTGTCCAAAAGATCAGGAGGAGGTGAAAATGAAGAGAGGTACTCACCCACAGACAAC
AATGCCAACATTTTTAACTTCTTTAAAGAAAAGACATCCAGTAGTTCTGGATCTTTTGAAAGACCTGATA
ACAATCAAGCACTCTCCAATCATCTTTGTCCAGGAAAAACTCCTTTTCCATTTGCAGACCCGACACCTCA
GACTGAAACCGTACAACAGTGGTTTGGGAATCTGCAAATAAATGCTCATTTAAGAAAAACTACTGAATAT
GACAGCATCAGCCCAAACCGGGACTTCCAGGGCCATCCAGATTTGCAGAAGGACACATCAAAAAATGCCT
GGACTGATACAAAAGTCAAAAAGAACTCTGATGCTTCTGATAATGCACATTCTGTAAAACAGCAAAATAC
CATGAAATATATGACTGCACTTCACAGTAAACCTGAGATAATCCAACAAGAATGTGTTTTTGGCTCAGAT
CCTCTTTCTGAACAGAGCAAGACTAGGGGTATGGAGCC
